>Addgene plasmid #68566 | pMpGWB112 | depositor full sequence | sequence record 121629 | pMpGWB112 sequence 12081 bps
TTTCACGCCCTTTTAAATATCCGATTATTCTAATAAACGCTCTTTTCTCTTAGGTTTACCCGCCAATATA
TCCTGTCAAACACTGATAGTTTAAACTGAAGGCGGGAAACGACAATCTGATCCAAGCTCAAGCTGCTCTA
GCATTCGCCATTCAGGCTGCGCAACTGTTGGGAAGGGCGATCGGTGCGGGCCTCTTCGCTATTACGCCAG
CTGGCGAAAGGGGGATGTGCTGCAAGGCGATTAAGTTGGGTAACGCCAGGGTTTTCCCAGTCACGACGTT
GTAAAACGACGGCCAGTGCCAAGCTTGGGTCTAGAGTTATCAACAAGTTTGTACAAAAAAGCTGAACGAG
AAACGTAAAATGATATAAATATCAATATATTAAATTAGATTTTGCATAAAAAACAGACTACATAATACTG
TAAAACACAACATATCCAGTCACTATGGCGGCCCCTCGAGGGGCCGCATTAGGCACCCCAGGCTTTACAC
TTTATGCTTCCGGCTCGTATAATGTGTGGATTTTGAGTTAGGATCCGGCGAGATTTTCAGGAGCTAAGGA
AGCTAAAATGGAGAAAAAAATCACTGGATATACCACCGTTGATATATCCCAATGGCATCGTAAAGAACAT
TTTGAGGCATTTCAGTCAGTTGCTCAATGTACCTATAACCAGACCGTTCAGCTGGATATTACGGCCTTTT
TAAAGACCGTAAAGAAAAATAAGCACAAGTTTTATCCGGCCTTTATTCACATTCTTGCCCGCCTGATGAA
TGCTCATCCGGAATTCCGTATGGCAATGAAAGACGGTGAGCTGGTGATATGGGATAGTGTTCACCCTTGT
TACACCGTTTTCCATGAGCAAACTGAAACGTTTTCATCGCTCTGGAGTGAATACCACGACGATTTCCGGC
AGTTTCTACACATATATTCGCAAGATGTGGCGTGTTACGGTGAAAACCTGGCCTATTTCCCTAAAGGGTT
TATTGAGAATATGTTTTTCGTCTCAGCCAATCCCTGGGTGAGTTTCACCAGTTTTGATTTAAACGTGGCC
AATATGGACAACTTCTTCGCCCCCGTTTTCACCATGGGCAAATATTATACGCAAGGCGACAAGGTGCTGA
TGCCGCTGGCGATTCAGGTTCATCATGCCGTCTGTGATGGCTTCCATGTCGGCAGAATGCTTAATGAATT
ACAACAGTACTGCGATGAGTGGCAGGGCGGGGCGTAAACGCGTGGATCCGGCTTACTAAAAGCCAGATAA
CAGTATGCGTATTTGCGCGCTGATTTTTGCGGTATAAGAATATATACTGATATGTATACCCGAAGTATGT
CAAAAAGAGGTGTGCTATGAAGCAGCGTATTACAGTGACAGTTGACAGCGACAGCTATCAGTTGCTCAAG
GCATATATGATGTCAATATCTCCGGTCTGGTAAGCACAACCATGCAGAATGAAGCCCGTCGTCTGCGTGC
CGAACGCTGGAAAGCGGAAAATCAGGAAGGGATGGCTGAGGTCGCCCGGTTTATTGAAATGAACGGCTCT
TTTGCTGACGAGAACAGGGACTGGTGAAATGCAGTTTAAGGTTTACACCTATAAAAGAGAGAGCCGTTAT
CGTCTGTTTGTGGATGTACAGAGTGATATTATTGACACGCCCGGGCGACGGATGGTGATCCCCCTGGCCA
GTGCACGTCTGCTGTCAGATAAAGTCTCCCGTGAACTTTACCCGGTGGTGCATATCGGGGATGAAAGCTG
GCGCATGATGACCACCGATATGGCCAGTGTGCCGGTCTCCGTTATCGGGGAAGAAGTGGCTGATCTCAGC
CACCGCGAAAATGACATCAAAAACGCCATTAACCTGATGTTCTGGGGAATATAAATGTCAGGCTCCCTTA
TACACAGCCAGTCTGCAGGTCGACCATAGTGACTGGATATGTTGTGTTTTACAGTATTATGTAGTCTGTT
TTTTATGCAAAATCTAATTTAATATATTGATATTTATATCATTTTACGTTTCTCGTTCAGCTTTCTTGTA
CAAAGTGGTTGATAACAGCATGGCTAGTGAAGCTCGAAAAACAAAGAAAAAAATCAAAGGGATTCAGCAA
GCCACTGCAGGAGTCTCACAAGACACTTCGGAAAATCCTAACAAAACAATAGTTCCTGCAGCATTACCAC
AGCTCACCCCTACCTTGGTGTCACTGCTGGAGGTGATTGAACCCGAGGTGTTGTATGCAGGATATGATAG
CTCTGTTCCAGATTCAGCATGGAGAATTATGACCACACTCAACATGTTAGGTGGGCGTCAAGTGATTGCA
GCAGTGAAATGGGCAAAGGCGATACCAGGCTTCAGAAACTTACACCTGGATGACCAAATGACCCTGCTAC
AGTACTCATGGATGTTTCTCATGGCATTTGCCCTGGGTTGGAGATCATACAGACAATCAAGTGGAAACCT
GCTCTGCTTTGCTCCTGATCTGATTATTAATGAGCAGAGAATGTCTCTACCCTGCATGTATGACCAATGT
AAACACATGCTGTTTGTCTCCTCTGAATTACAAAGATTGCAGGTATCCTATGAAGAGTATCTCTGTATGA
AAACCTTACTGCTTCTCTCCTCAGTTCCTAAGGAAGGTCTGAAGAGCCAAGAGTTATTTGATGAGATTCG
AATGACTTATATCAAAGAGCTAGGAAAAGCCATCGTCAAAAGGGAAGGGAACTCCAGTCAGAACTGGCAA
CGGTTTTACCAACTGACAAAACTTCTGGACTCCATGCATGAGGTGGTTGAGAATCTCCTTACCTACTGCT
TCCAGACATTTTTGGATAAGACCATGAGTATTGAATTCCCAGAGATGTTAGCTGAAATCATCACTAATCA
GATACCAAAATATTCAAATGGAAATATCAAGAAGCTGCTGTTTCATCAAAAATAGAGCTCGAATTTCCCC
GATCGTTCAAACATTTGGCAATAAAGTTTCTTAAGATTGAATCCTGTTGCCGGTCTTGCGATGATTATCA
TATAATTTCTGTTGAATTACGTTAAGCATGTAATAATTAACATGTAATGCATGACGTTATTTATGAGATG
GGTTTTTATGATTAGAGTCCCGCAATTATACATTTAATACGCGATAGAAAACAAAATATAGCGCGCAAAC
TAGGATAAATTATCGCGCGCGGTGTCATCTATGTTACTAGATCGGGAATTGGTTCCGGAACCAATTCGTA
ATCATGGTCATAGCTGTTTCCTGTGTGAAATTGTTATCCGCTCACAATTCCACACAACATACGAGCCGGA
AGCATAAAGTGTAAAGCCTGGGGTGCCTAATGAGTGAGCTAACTCACATTAGGCTGAATTAGGCGCGCCT
ATTTCTGAATTCAACACATTGCGGACGTTTTTAATGTACTGAATTAACGCCGAATTAATTCGGGGGATCT
GGATTTTAGTACTGGATTTTGGTTTTAGGAATTAGAAATTTTATTGATAGAAGTATTTTACAAATACAAA
TACATACTAAGGGTTTCTTATATGCTCAACACATGAGCGAAACCCTATAGGAACCCTAATTCCCTTATCT
GGGAACTACTCACACATTATTATGGAGAAACTCGAGCTTGTCGATCGACAGATCCCGGTCGGCATCTACT
CTATTTCTTTGCCCTCGGACGAGTGCTGGGGCGTCGGTTTCCACTATCGGCGAGTACTTCTACACAGCCA
TCGGTCCAGACGGCCGCGCTTCTGCGGGCGATTTGTGTACGCCCGACAGTCCCGGCTCCGGATCGGACGA
TTGCGTCGCATCGACCCTGCGCCCAAGCTGCATCATCGAAATTGCCGTCAACCAAGCTCTGATAGAGTTG
GTCAAGACCAATGCGGAGCATATACGCCCGGAGTCGTGGCGATCCTGCAAGCTCCGGATGCCTCCGCTCG
AAGTAGCGCGTCTGCTGCTCCATACAAGCCAACCACGGCCTCCAGAAGAAGATGTTGGCGACCTCGTATT
GGGAATCCCCGAACATCGCCTCGCTCCAGTCAATGACCGCTGTTATGCGGCCATTGTCCGTCAGGACATT
GTTGGAGCCGAAATCCGCGTGCACGAGGTGCCGGACTTCGGGGCAGTCCTCGGCCCAAAGCATCAGCTCA
TCGAGAGCCTGCGCGACGGACGCACTGACGGTGTCGTCCATCACAGTTTGCCAGTGATACACATGGGGAT
CAGCAATCGCGCATATGAAATCACGCCATGTAGTGTATTGACCGATTCCTTGCGGTCCGAATGGGCCGAA
CCCGCTCGTCTGGCTAAGATCGGCCGCAGCGATCGCATCCATAGCCTCCGCGACCGGTTGTAGAACAGCG
GGCAGTTCGGTTTCAGGCAGGTCTTGCAACGTGACACCCTGTGAACGGCGGGAGATGCAATAGGTCAGGC
TCTCGCTAAACTCCCCAATGTCAAGCACTTCCGGAATCGGGAGCGCGGCCGATGCAAAGTGCCGATAAAC
ATAACGATCTTTGTAGAAACCATCGGCGCAGCTATTTACCCGCAGGACATATCCACGCCCTCCTACATCG
AAGCTGAAAGCACGAGATTCTTCGCCCTCCGAGAGCTGCATCAGGTCGGAGACGCTGTCGAACTTTTCGA
TCAGAAACTTCTCGACAGACGTCGCGGTGAGTTCAGGCTTTTTCATATCTCATTGCCCCCCGGATCTGCG
AAAGCTCGAGAGAGATAGATTTGTAGAGAGAGACTGGTGATTTCAGCGTGTCCTCTCCAAATGAAATGAA
CTTCCTTATATAGAGGAAGGTCTTGCGAAGGATAGTGGGATTGTGCGTCATCCCTTACGTCAGTGGAGAT
ATCACATCAATCCACTTGCTTTGAAGACGTGGTTGGAACGTCTTCTTTTTCCACGATGCTCCTCGTGGGT
GGGGGTCCATCTTTGGGACCACTGTCGGCAGAGGCATCTTGAACGATAGCCTTTCCTTTATCGCAATGAT
GGCATTTGTAGGTGCCACCTTCCTTTTCTACTGTCCTTTTGATGAAGTGACAGATAGCTGGGCAATGGAA
TCCGAGGAGGTTTCCCGATATTACCCTTTGTTGAAAAGTCTCAATAGCCCTTTGGTCTTCTGAGACTGTA
TCTTTGATATTCTTGGAGTAGACGAGAGTGTCGTGCTCCACCATGTTCACATCAATCCACTTGCTTTGAA
GACGTGGTTGGAACGTCTTCTTTTTCCACGATGCTCCTCGTGGGTGGGGGTCCATCTTTGGGACCACTGT
CGGCAGAGGCATCTTGAACGATAGCCTTTCCTTTATCGCAATGATGGCATTTGTAGGTGCCACCTTCCTT
TTCTACTGTCCTTTTGATGAAGTGACAGATAGCTGGGCAATGGAATCCGAGGAGGTTTCCCGATATTACC
CTTTGTTGAAAAGTCTCAATAGCCCTTTGGTCTTCTGAGACTGTATCTTTGATATTCTTGGAGTAGACGA
GAGTGTCGTGCTCCACCATGTTGGCAAGCTGCTCTAGCCAATACGCAAACCGAATTCAGAAATAAATTCA
GCCTAATTCGGCGTTAATTCAGTACATTAAAAACGTCCGCAATGTGTTATTAAGTTGTCTAAGCGTCAAT
TTGTTTACACCACAATATATCCTGCCACCAGCCAGCCAACAGCTCCCCGACCGGCAGCTCGGCACAAAAT
CACCACTCGATACAGGCAGCCCATCAGTCCGGGACGGCGTCAGCGGGAGAGCCGTTGTAAGGCGGCAGAC
TTTGCTCATGTTACCGATGCTATTCGGAAGAACGGCAACTAAGCTGCCGGGTTTGAAACACGGATGATCT
CGCGGAGGGTAGCATGTTGATTGTAACGATGACAGAGCGTTGCTGCCTGTGATCAATTCGGGCACGAACC
CAGTGGACATAAGCCTGTTCGGTTCGTAAGCTGTAATGCAAGTAGCGTATGCGCTCACGCAACTGGTCCA
GAACCTTGACCGAACGCAGCGGTGGTAACGGCGCAGTGGCGGTTTTCATGGCTTGTTATGACTGTTTTTT
TGGGGTACAGTCTATGCCTCGGGCATCCAAGCAGCAAGCGCGTTACGCCGTGGGTCGATGTTTGATGTTA
TGGAGCAGCAACGATGTTACGCAGCAGGGCAGTCGCCCTAAAACAAAGTTAAACATCATGGGGGAAGCGG
TGATCGCCGAAGTATCGACTCAACTATCAGAGGTAGTTGGCGTCATCGAGCGCCATCTCGAACCGACGTT
GCTGGCCGTACATTTGTACGGCTCCGCAGTGGATGGCGGCCTGAAGCCACACAGTGATATTGATTTGCTG
GTTACGGTGACCGTAAGGCTTGATGAAACAACGCGGCGAGCTTTGATCAACGACCTTTTGGAAACTTCGG
CTTCCCCTGGAGAGAGCGAGATTCTCCGCGCTGTAGAAGTCACCATTGTTGTGCACGACGACATCATTCC
GTGGCGTTATCCAGCTAAGCGCGAACTGCAATTTGGAGAATGGCAGCGCAATGACATTCTTGCAGGTATC
TTCGAGCCAGCCACGATCGACATTGATCTGGCTATCTTGCTGACAAAAGCAAGAGAACATAGCGTTGCCT
TGGTAGGTCCAGCGGCGGAGGAACTCTTTGATCCGGTTCCTGAACAGGATCTATTTGAGGCGCTAAATGA
AACCTTAACGCTATGGAACTCGCCGCCCGACTGGGCTGGCGATGAGCGAAATGTAGTGCTTACGTTGTCC
CGCATTTGGTACAGCGCAGTAACCGGCAAAATCGCGCCGAAGGATGTCGCTGCCGACTGGGCAATGGAGC
GCCTGCCGGCCCAGTATCAGCCCGTCATACTTGAAGCTAGACAGGCTTATCTTGGACAAGAAGAAGATCG
CTTGGCCTCGCGCGCAGATCAGTTGGAAGAATTTGTCCACTACGTGAAAGGCGAGATCACCAAGGTAGTC
GGCAAATAATGTCTAGCTAGAAATTCGTTCAAGCCGACGCCGCTTCGCGGCGCGGCTTAACTCAAGCGTT
AGATGCACTAAGCACATAATTGCTCACAGCCAAACTATCAGGTCAAGTCTGCTTTTATTATTTTTAAGCG
TGCATAATAAGCCCTACACAAATTGGGAGATATATCATGCATGACCAAAATCCCTTAACGTGAGTTTTCG
TTCCACTGAGCGTCAGACCCCGTAGAAAAGATCAAAGGATCTTCTTGAGATCCTTTTTTTCTGCGCGTAA
TCTGCTGCTTGCAAACAAAAAAACCACCGCTACCAGCGGTGGTTTGTTTGCCGGATCAAGAGCTACCAAC
TCTTTTTCCGAAGGTAACTGGCTTCAGCAGAGCGCAGATACCAAATACTGTCCTTCTAGTGTAGCCGTAG
TTAGGCCACCACTTCAAGAACTCTGTAGCACCGCCTACATACCTCGCTCTGCTAATCCTGTTACCAGTGG
CTGCTGCCAGTGGCGATAAGTCGTGTCTTACCGGGTTGGACTCAAGACGATAGTTACCGGATAAGGCGCA
GCGGTCGGGCTGAACGGGGGGTTCGTGCACACAGCCCAGCTTGGAGCGAACGACCTACACCGAACTGAGA
TACCTACAGCGTGAGCTATGAGAAAGCGCCACGCTTCCCGAAGGGAGAAAGGCGGACAGGTATCCGGTAA
GCGGCAGGGTCGGAACAGGAGAGCGCACGAGGGAGCTTCCAGGGGGAAACGCCTGGTATCTTTATAGTCC
TGTCGGGTTTCGCCACCTCTGACTTGAGCGTCGATTTTTGTGATGCTCGTCAGGGGGGCGGAGCCTATGG
AAAAACGCCAGCAACGCGGCCTTTTTACGGTTCCTGGCCTTTTGCTGGCCTTTTGCTCACATGTTCTTTC
CTGCGTTATCCCCTGATTCTGTGGATAACCGTATTACCGCCTTTGAGTGAGCTGATACCGCTCGCCGCAG
CCGAACGACCGAGCGCAGCGAGTCAGTGAGCGAGGAAGCGGAAGAGCGCCTGATGCGGTATTTTCTCCTT
ACGCATCTGTGCGGTATTTCACACCGCATATGGTGCACTCTCAGTACAATCTGCTCTGATGCCGCATAGT
TAAGCCAGTATACACTCCGCTATCGCTACGTGACTGGGTCATGGCTGCGCCCCGACACCCGCCAACACCC
GCTGACGCGCCCTGACGGGCTTGTCTGCTCCCGGCATCCGCTTACAGACAAGCTGTGACCGTCTCCGGGA
GCTGCATGTGTCAGAGGTTTTCACCGTCATCACCGAAACGCGCGAGGCAGGGTGCCTTGATGTGGGCGCC
GGCGGTCGAGTGGCGACGGCGCGGCTTGTCCGCGCCCTGGTAGATTGCCTGGCCGTAGGCCAGCCATTTT
TGAGCGGCCAGCGGCCGCGATAGGCCGACGCGAAGCGGCGGGGCGTAGGGAGCGCAGCGACCGAAGGGTA
GGCGCTTTTTGCAGCTCTTCGGCTGTGCGCTGGCCAGACAGTTATGCACAGGCCAGGCGGGTTTTAAGAG
TTTTAATAAGTTTTAAAGAGTTTTAGGCGGAAAAATCGCCTTTTTTCTCTTTTATATCAGTCACTTACAT
GTGTGACCGGTTCCCAATGTACGGCTTTGGGTTCCCAATGTACGGGTTCCGGTTCCCAATGTACGGCTTT
GGGTTCCCAATGTACGTGCTATCCACAGGAAAGAGACCTTTTCGACCTTTTTCCCCTGCTAGGGCAATTT
GCCCTAGCATCTGCTCCGTACATTAGGAACCGGCGGATGCTTCGCCCTCGATCAGGTTGCGGTAGCGCAT
GACTAGGATCGGGCCAGCCTGCCCCGCCTCCTCCTTCAAATCGTACTCCGGCAGGTCATTTGACCCGATC
AGCTTGCGCACGGTGAAACAGAACTTCTTGAACTCTCCGGCGCTGCCACTGCGTTCGTAGATCGTCTTGA
ACAACCATCTGGCTTCTGCCTTGCCTGCGGCGCGGCGTGCCAGGCGGTAGAGAAAACGGCCGATGCCGGG
ATCGATCAAAAAGTAATCGGGGTGAACCGTCAGCACGTCCGGGTTCTTGCCTTCTGTGATCTCGCGGTAC
ATCCAATCAGCTAGCTCGATCTCGATGTACTCCGGCCGCCCGGTTTCGCTCTTTACGATCTTGTAGCGGC
TAATCAAGGCTTCACCCTCGGATACCGTCACCAGGCGGCCGTTCTTGGCCTTCTTCGTACGCTGCATGGC
AACGTGCGTGGTGTTTAACCGAATGCAGGTTTCTACCAGGTCGTCTTTCTGCTTTCCGCCATCGGCTCGC
CGGCAGAACTTGAGTACGTCCGCAACGTGTGGACGGAACACGCGGCCGGGCTTGTCTCCCTTCCCTTCCC
GGTATCGGTTCATGGATTCGGTTAGATGGGAAACCGCCATCAGTACCAGGTCGTAATCCCACACACTGGC
CATGCCGGCCGGCCCTGCGGAAACCTCTACGTGCCCGTCTGGAAGCTCGTAGCGGATCACCTCGCCAGCT
CGTCGGTCACGCTTCGACAGACGGAAAACGGCCACGTCCATGATGCTGCGACTATCGCGGGTGCCCACGT
CATAGAGCATCGGAACGAAAAAATCTGGTTGCTCGTCGCCCTTGGGCGGCTTCCTAATCGACGGCGCACC
GGCTGCCGGCGGTTGCCGGGATTCTTTGCGGATTCGATCAGCGGCCGCTTGCCACGATTCACCGGGGCGT
GCTTCTGCCTCGATGCGTTGCCGCTGGGCGGCCTGCGCGGCCTTCAACTTCTCCACCAGGTCATCACCCA
GCGCCGCGCCGATTTGTACCGGGCCGGATGGTTTGCGACCGCTCACGCCGATTCCTCGGGCTTGGGGGTT
CCAGTGCCATTGCAGGGCCGGCAGACAACCCAGCCGCTTACGCCTGGCCAACCGCCCGTTCCTCCACACA
TGGGGCATTCCACGGCGTCGGTGCCTGGTTGTTCTTGATTTTCCATGCCGCCTCCTTTAGCCGCTAAAAT
TCATCTACTCATTTATTCATTTGCTCATTTACTCTGGTAGCTGCGCGATGTATTCAGATAGCAGCTCGGT
AATGGTCTTGCCTTGGCGTACCGCGTACATCTTCAGCTTGGTGTGATCCTCCGCCGGCAACTGAAAGTTG
ACCCGCTTCATGGCTGGCGTGTCTGCCAGGCTGGCCAACGTTGCAGCCTTGCTGCTGCGTGCGCTCGGAC
GGCCGGCACTTAGCGTGTTTGTGCTTTTGCTCATTTTCTCTTTACCTCATTAACTCAAATGAGTTTTGAT
TTAATTTCAGCGGCCAGCGCCTGGACCTCGCGGGCAGCGTCGCCCTCGGGTTCTGATTCAAGAACGGTTG
TGCCGGCGGCGGCAGTGCCTGGGTAGCTCACGCGCTGCGTGATACGGGACTCAAGAATGGGCAGCTCGTA
CCCGGCCAGCGCCTCGGCAACCTCACCGCCGATGCGCGTGCCTTTGATCGCCCGCGACACGACAAAGGCC
GCTTGTAGCCTTCCATCCGTGACCTCAATGCGCTGCTTAACCAGCTCCACCAGGTCGGCGGTGGCCCATA
TGTCGTAAGGGCTTGGCTGCACCGGAATCAGCACGAAGTCGGCTGCCTTGATCGCGGACACAGCCAAGTC
CGCCGCCTGGGGCGCTCCGTCGATCACTACGAAGTCGCGCCGGCCGATGGCCTTCACGTCGCGGTCAATC
GTCGGGCGGTCGATGCCGACAACGGTTAGCGGTTGATCTTCCCGCACGGCCGCCCAATCGCGGGCACTGC
CCTGGGGATCGGAATCGACTAACAGAACATCGGCCCCGGCGAGTTGCAGGGCGCGGGCTAGATGGGTTGC
GATGGTCGTCTTGCCTGACCCGCCTTTCTGGTTAAGTACAGCGATAACCTTCATGCGTTCCCCTTGCGTA
TTTGTTTATTTACTCATCGCATCATATACGCAGCGACCGCATGACGCAAGCTGTTTTACTCAAATACACA
TCACCTTTTTAGACGGCGGCGCTCGGTTTCTTCAGCGGCCAAGCTGGCCGGCCAGGCCGCCAGCTTGGCA
TCAGACAAACCGGCCAGGATTTCATGCAGCCGCACGGTTGAGACGTGCGCGGGCGGCTCGAACACGTACC
CGGCCGCGATCATCTCCGCCTCGATCTCTTCGGTAATGAAAAACGGTTCGTCCTGGCCGTCCTGGTGCGG
TTTCATGCTTGTTCCTCTTGGCGTTCATTCTCGGCGGCCGCCAGGGCGTCGGCCTCGGTCAATGCGTCCT
CACGGAAGGCACCGCGCCGCCTGGCCTCGGTGGGCGTCACTTCCTCGCTGCGCTCAAGTGCGCGGTACAG
GGTCGAGCGATGCACGCCAAGCAGTGCAGCCGCCTCTTTCACGGTGCGGCCTTCCTGGTCGATCAGCTCG
CGGGCGTGCGCGATCTGTGCCGGGGTGAGGGTAGGGCGGGGGCCAAACTTCACGCCTCGGGCCTTGGCGG
CCTCGCGCCCGCTCCGGGTGCGGTCGATGATTAGGGAACGCTCGAACTCGGCAATGCCGGCGAACACGGT
CAACACCATGCGGCCGGCCGGCGTGGTGGTGTCGGCCCACGGCTCTGCCAGGCTACGCAGGCCCGCGCCG
GCCTCCTGGATGCGCTCGGCAATGTCCAGTAGGTCGCGGGTGCTGCGGGCCAGGCGGTCTAGCCTGGTCA
CTGTCACAACGTCGCCAGGGCGTAGGTGGTCAAGCATCCTGGCCAGCTCCGGGCGGTCGCGCCTGGTGCC
GGTGATCTTCTCGGAAAACAGCTTGGTGCAGCCGGCCGCGTGCAGTTCGGCCCGTTGGTTGGTCAAGTCC
TGGTCGTCGGTGCTGACGCGGGCATAGCCCAGCAGGCCAGCGGCGGCGCTCTTGTTCATGGCGTAATGTC
TCCGGTTCTAGTCGCAAGTATTCTACTTTATGCGACTAAAACACGCGACAAGAAAACGCCAGGAAAAGGG
CAGGGCGGCAGCCTGTCGCGTAACTTAGGACTTGTGCGACATGTCGTTTTCAGAAGACGGCTGCACTGAA
CGTCAGAAGCCGACTGCACTATAGCAGCGGAGGGGTTGGATCAAAGTACTTTGATCCCGAGGGGAACCCT
GTGGTTGGCATGCACATACAAATGGACGAACGGATAAACCT
Features (pLannotate 1.2.2; 28 found; start..end, strand, type, name):
     54..78      -  misc_feature   RB T-DNA repeat: right border repeat from nopaline C58 T-DNA
    144..298     -  CDS            lacZα (fragment): LacZα fragment of β-galactosidase; lacZ fragment
    323..447     +  protein_bind   attR1: mutant version of attR; recombination site for the Gateway® LR reaction LR Clonase™
    484..514     +  promoter       lac UV5 promoter: E. coli lac promoter with an "up" mutation
    539..567     +  promoter       cat promoter (fragment): promoter of the E. coli cat gene encoding chloramphenicol acetyltransferase
    568..1227    +  CDS            CmR: chloramphenicol acetyltransferase; cat; confers resistance to chloramphenicol
   1406..1564    +  CDS            ccdA (fragment): CCDA_ECO57 - Also known as H, letA. Experimental evidence at protein level: Swiss-Prot protein existence level 1. Antitoxin component of a type II toxin-antitoxin (TA) system which inhibits the post-segregational killing (PSK) of plasmid-free cells, also referred to as a plasmid addiction system. Binds to and blocks the activity of CcdB; will also remove bound CcdB protein from the CcdB-GyrA complex by forming a CcdA-CcdB complex, a process termed rejuvenation. Functions as a transcriptional corepressor for the ccdAB operon, repression also requires CcdB (By similarity). From Escherichia coli
   1569..1871    +  CDS            ccdB: CCDB_ECOLI - Also known as G, letB, letD. Experimental evidence at protein level: Swiss-Prot protein existence level 1. Toxic component of a type II toxin-antitoxin (TA) system, functioning in plasmid maintainence. Responsible for the post- segregational killing (PSK) of plasmid-free cells, also referred to as a plasmid addiction system. Half-life of over 2 hours. Cell killing by CcdB is accompanied by filamentation, defects in chromosome and plasmid segregation, defects in cell division, formation of anucleate cells, decreased DNA synthesis and plasmid loss. Interferes with the activity of DN
   1915..2039    -  protein_bind   attR2: mutant version of attR; recombination site for the Gateway® LR reaction LR Clonase™
   2050..2922    +  CDS            Nr3c1 (fragment): GCR_RAT - Also known as Grl. Experimental evidence at protein level: Swiss-Prot protein existence level 1. [Isoform A]: Has transcriptional activation and repression activity. Mediates glucocorticoid-induced apoptosis. Promotes accurate chromosome segregation during mitosis. May act as a tumor suppressor. May play a negative role in adipogenesis through the regulation of lipolytic and antilipogenic gene expression. From Rattus norvegicus (Rat).
   2941..3193    +  terminator     NOS terminator: nopaline synthase terminator and poly(A) signal
   3249..3271    -  protein_bind   lac operator (fragment): The lac repressor binds to the lac operator to inhibit transcription in E. coli. This inhibition can be relieved by adding lactose or isopropyl-β-D-thiogalactopyranoside (IPTG). lac repressor encoded by lacI
   3275..3305    -  promoter       lac promoter: promoter for the E. coli lac operon
   3320..3341    -  protein_bind   CAP binding site: CAP binding activates transcription in the presence of cAMP. E. coli catabolite activator protein
   3426..3600    -  polyA_signal   CaMV poly(A) signal: cauliflower mosaic virus polyadenylation signal
   3641..4666    -  CDS            HygR: hygromycin B phosphotransferase confers resistance to hygromycin
   4733..5408    -  promoter       CaMV 35S promoter (enhanced): cauliflower mosaic virus 35S promoter with a duplicated enhancer region
   5603..5627    -  misc_feature   LB T-DNA repeat: left border repeat from nopaline C58 T-DNA
   5886..5909    +  promoter       Pc promoter (fragment): intI1 (promoter lies within the coding sequence); class 1 integron promoter
   6085..6141    +  CDS            GmR (fragment): gentamycin acetyltransferase; aacC1; confers resistance to gentamycin
   6152..6939    +  CDS            SmR (fragment): aminoglycoside adenylyltransferase (Murphy, 1985); aadA; confers resistance to spectinomycin and streptomycin
   7185..7773    +  rep_origin     ori: high-copy-number ColE1/pMB1/pBR322/pUC origin of replication
   7959..8099    -  misc_feature   bom: basis of mobility region from pBR322
   8201..8240    -  CDS            rop (fragment): Rop protein, which maintains plasmids at low copy number; rop
   8443..8637    -  rep_origin     pVS1 oriV: origin of replication for the Pseudomonas plasmid pVS1 (Heeb et al., 2000)
   8703..9776    -  CDS            pVS1 RepA: replication protein from the Pseudomonas plasmid pVS1 (Heeb et al., 2000)
  10205..10834   -  CDS            pVS1 StaA: stability protein from the Pseudomonas plasmid pVS1 (Heeb et al., 2000)
  11394..11795   -  CDS            Y4CG_SINFN (fragment): Protein inferred from homology: Swiss-Prot protein existence level 3. From Sinorhizobium fredii (strain NBRC 101917 / NGR234).
