[The description below was written by a language model from this plasmid's Addgene catalogue record and pLannotate feature annotations shown in this document.]
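Description:
pMpGWB112 is an empty Gateway destination binary vector for Agrobacterium-mediated plant transformation. It was designed primarily for the liverwort Marchantia polymorpha but is also usable in other plants. It derives from the pMpGWB100 backbone. A high-copy ColE1/pUC-type origin with the pBR322 bom region supports replication in E. coli. The pVS1 oriV, RepA and StaA functions provide replication and stable maintenance in Agrobacterium. Bacterial selection outside the T-DNA relies on an aadA spectinomycin/streptomycin resistance gene. The unrecombined vector also carries chloramphenicol resistance within the Gateway cassette. Because that cassette contains the toxic ccdB gene, the empty vector is propagated in a ccdB-tolerant strain such as DB3.1.

Between the nopaline-type right and left T-DNA borders lie two units. The first is the attR1–CmR–ccdB–attR2 cassette, followed directly by a fragment of the rat glucocorticoid receptor (Nr3c1) coding sequence and a NOS terminator. An LR reaction with an entry clone replaces the cassette with the sequence of interest, giving a fusion with GR at its C terminus. The feature table shows no plant promoter upstream of attR1. Expression therefore apparently depends on regulatory sequence supplied with the entry clone, although the record does not state this explicitly. The second unit is a hygromycin phosphotransferase gene driven by an enhanced CaMV 35S promoter with a CaMV poly(A) signal, which allows selection of transformed plants. GR fusions are commonly used to make a protein's nuclear activity, typically that of a transcription factor, conditional on a glucocorticoid such as dexamethasone. This vector therefore suits inducible functional studies in transgenic plants.
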