Addgene plasmid #68566: pMpGWB112
Purpose: (Empty Backbone) Gateway binary vector designed for transgenic research with Marchantia polymorpha as well as other plants
Depositing lab: Takayuki Kohchi. Depositing organization: Kyoto University, Graduate School of Biostudies. Publication: Development of Gateway Binary Vector Series with Four Different Selection Markers for the Liverwort Marchantia polymorpha. Ishizaki K, Nishihama R, Ueda M, Inoue K, Ishida S, Nishimura Y, Shikanai T, Kohchi T. PLoS One. 2015 Sep 25;10(9):e0138876. doi: 10.1371/journal.pone.0138876. eCollection 2015. PONE-D-15-25288 PubMed 26406247.
Backbone
  Vector backbone: pMpGWB100
  Backbone manufacturer: Kohchi Lab., Kyoto University
  Backbone size (bp): 9502
  Modifications to backbone: Glucocorticoid receptor (GR) coding sequence is cloned downstream of the Gateway cassette.
  Vector type: Plant Expression
  Selectable markers: Hygromycin
  Tag / fusion protein: Glucocorticoid receptor (GR) (C terminal on insert)
Growth in bacteria
  Bacterial resistance: Chloramphenicol and Spectinomycin, 25 & 50 μg/mL
  Growth temperature: 37°C
  Growth strain: DB3.1
  Copy number: High Copy
Gene/Insert
  Cloning method: Gateway Cloning
Resource information
  A portion of this plasmid was derived from a plasmid made by: The Gateway cassette was provided by Tsuyoshi Nakagawa at Shimane University, Japan.
Terms and licenses: Academic/Nonprofit Terms; Industry Terms: Not Available to Industry
How to cite: pMpGWB112 was a gift from Takayuki Kohchi (Addgene plasmid # 68566 ; http://n2t.net/addgene:68566 ; RRID:Addgene_68566)
