>Addgene plasmid #68566 | pMpGWB112 | addgene partial sequence | sequence record 127830 | ccdB-Fwd 5'-GCATGATGACCACCGATATG-3'
GGGGAATATAAATGTCAGGCTCCCTTATACACAGCCAGTCTGCAGGTCGACCATAGTGACTGGATATGTT
GTGTTTTACAGTATTATGTAGTCTGTTTTTTATGCAAAATCTAATTTAATATATTGATATTTATATCATT
TTACGTTTCTCGTTCAGCTTTCTTGTACAAAGTGGTTGATAACAGCATGGCTAGTGAAGCTCGAAAAACA
AAGAAAAAAA
