>Addgene plasmid #68566 | pMpGWB112 | addgene partial sequence | sequence record 127832 | CAT-R 5'-GCAACTGACTGAAATGCCTC-3'
TATCAGTGATTTTTTTCTCCATTTTAGCTTCCTTAGCTCCTGAAAATCTCGACGGATCCTAACTCAAAAT
CCACACATTATACGAGCCGGAAGCATAAAGTGTAAAGCCTGGGGTGCCTAATGCGGCCCCTCGAGGGGCC
GCCATAGTGACTGGATATGTTGTGTTTTACAGTATTATGTAGTCTGTTTTTTATGCAAAATCTAATTTAA
TATATTGATATTTATATCATTTTACGTTTCTCGTTCA
