>Addgene plasmid #68566 | pMpGWB112 | addgene partial sequence | sequence record 128911 | Hygro-R 5'-tatccacgccctcctacatc-3'
GGATCTGCGAAAGCTCGAGAGAGATAGATTTGTAGAGAGAGACTGGTGATTTCAGCGTGTCCTCTCCAAA
TGAAATGAACTTCCTTATATAGAGGAAGGGTCTTGCGAAGGATAGTGGGATTGTGCGTCATCCCTTACGT
CAGTGGAGATATCACATCAATCCACTTGCTTTGAAGACGTGGTTGGAACGTCTTCTTTTTCCACGATGCT
CCTCGTGGGTGGGGGTCCATCTTTGGGACCACTGTCGGCAGAGGCATCTTGAACGATAGCCTTTCCTTTA
TCGCAATGATGGCATTTGTAGGTGCCACCTTCCTTTTCTACTGTCCTTTTGATGAAGTGACAGATAGCTG
GGCAATGGAATCCGAGGAGGTTTCCCGATATTACCCTTTGTTGAAAAGTCTCAATAGCCCTTTGGTCTTC
TGAGACTGTATCTTTGATATTCTTGGAGTAGACGAGAGTGTC
